>Addgene plasmid #250395 | Lenti-CMV-mCherry-GSG-P2A-NUDT5 W28A W46A Y74E-WPRE | addgene full sequence | sequence record 498958 | Addgene NGS Result
[124 nt withheld, positions 1-124]
C
[91 nt withheld, positions 126-216]
A
[49 nt withheld, positions 218-266]
CCTTTGACGTTGGAGTCCACGTTCTTT
[37 nt withheld, positions 294-330]
ACCCTATCTCGGTCTATTCTTTTGATTTATAAGGGATTTTGCCGATTTCGGCCTATTGGTTAAAAAATGA
GCTGATTTAACAAAAATTTAACGCGAATTTTAACAAAATATTAACGCTTACAATTTAGGTGGCACTTTTC
GGGGAAATGTGCGCGGAACCCCTATTTGTTTATTTTTCTAAATACATTCAAATATGTATCCGCTCATGAG
ACAATAACCCTGATAAATGCTTCAATAATATTGAAAAAGGAAGAGTATGAGTATTCAACATTTCCGTGTC
GCCCTTATTCCCTTTTTTGCGGCATTTTGCCTTCCTGTTTTTGCTCACCCAGAAACGCTGGTGAAAGTAA
AAGATGCTGAAGATCAGTTGGGTGCACGAGTGGGTTACATCGAACTGGATCTCAACAGCGGTAAGATCCT
TGAGAGTTTTCGCCCCGAAGAACGTTTTCCAATGATGAGCACTTTTAAAGTTCTGCTATGTGGCGCGGTA
TTATCCCGTATTGACGCCGGGCAAGAGCAACTCGGTCGCCGCATACACTATTCTCAGAATGACTTGGTTG
AGTACTCACCAGTCACAGAAAAGCATCTTACGGATGGCATGACAGTAAGAGAATTATGCAGTGCTGCCAT
AACCATGAGTGATAACACTGCGGCCAACTTACTTCTGACAACGATCGGAGGACCGAAGGAGCTAACCGCT
TTTTTGCACAACATGGGGGATCATGTAACTCGCCTTGATCGTTGGGAACCGGAGCTGAATGAAGCCATAC
CAAACGACGAGCGTGACACCACGATGCCTGTAGCAATGGCAACAACGTTGCGCAAACTATTAACTGGCGA
ACTACTTACTCTAGCTTCCCGGCAACAATTAATAGACTGGATGGAGGCGGATAAAGTTGCAGGACCACTT
CTGCGCTCGGCCCTTCCGGCTGGCTGGTTTATTGCTGATAAATCTGGAGCCGGTGAGCGTGGGTCTCGCG
GTATCATTGCAGCACTGGGGCCAGATGGTAAGCCCTCCCGTATCGTAGTTATCTACACGACGGGGAGTCA
GGCAACTATGGATGAACGAAATAGACAGATCGCTGAGATAGGTGCCTCACTGATTAAGCATTGGTAACTG
TCAGACCAAGTTTACTCATATATACTTTAGATTGATTTAAAACTTCATTTTTAATTTAAAAGGATCTAGG
TGAAGATCCTTTTTGATAATCTCATGACCAAAATCCCTTAACGTGAGTTTTCGTTCCACTGAGCGTCAGA
CCCCGTAGAAAAGATCAAAGGATCTTCTTGAGATCCTTTTTTTCTGCGCGTAATCTGCTGCTTGCAAACA
AAAAAACCACCGCTACCAGCGGTGGTTTGTTTGCCGGATCAAGAGCTACCAACTCTTTTTCCGAAGGTAA
CTGGCTTCAGCAGAGCGCAGATACCAAATACTGTTCTTCTAGTGTAGCCGTAGTTAGGCCACCACTTCAA
GAACTCTGTAGCACCGCCTACATACCTCGCTCTGCTAATCCTGTTACCAGTGGCTGCTGCCAGTGGCGAT
AAGTCGTGTCTTACCGGGTTGGACTCAAGACGATAGTTACCGGATAAGGCGCAGCGGTCGGGCTGAACGG
GGGGTTCGTGCACACAGCCCAGCTTGGAGCGAACGACCTACACCGAACTGAGATACCTACAGCGTGAGCT
ATGAGAAAGCGCCACGCTTCCCGAAGGGAGAAAGGCGGACAGGTATCCGGTAAGCGGCAGGGTCGGAACA
GGAGAGCGCACGAGGGAGCTTCCAGGGGGAAACGCCTGGTATCTTTATAGTCCTGTCGGGTTTCGCCACC
TCTTACTTGAGCGTCGATTTTTGTGATGCTCGTCAGGGGGGCGGAGCCTATGGAAAAACGCCAGCAACGC
GGCCTTTTTACGGTTCCTGGCCTTTTGCTGGCCTTTTGCTCACATGTTCTTTCCTGCGTTATCCCCTGAT
TCTGTGGATAACCGTATTACCGCCTTTGAGTGAGCTGATACCGCTCGCCGCAGCCGAACGACCGAGCGCA
GCGAGTCAGTGAGCGAGGAAGCGGAAGAGCGCCCAATACGCAAACCGCCTCTCCCCGCGCGTTGGCCGAT
TCATTAATGCAGCTGGCACGACAGGTTTCCCGACTGGAAAGCGGGCAGTGAGCGCAACGCAATTAATGTG
AGTTAGCTCACTCATTAGGCACCCCAGGCTTTACACTTTATGCTTCCGGCTCGTATGTTGTGTGGAATTG
TGAGCGGATAACAATTTCACACAGGAAACAGCTATGACCATGATTACGCCAAGCGCGCAATTAACCCTCA
CTAAAGGGAACAAAAGCTGGAGCTGCAAGCTTAATGTAGTCTTATGCAATACTCTTGTAGTCTTGCAACA
TGGTAACGATGAGTTAGCAACATGCCTTACAAGGAGAGAAAAAGCACCGTGCATGCCGATTGGTGGAAGT
AAGGTGGTACGATCGTGCCTTATTAGGAAGGCAACAGACGGGTCTGACATGGATTGGACGAACCACTGAA
TTGCCGCATTGCAGAGATATTGTATTTAAGTGCCTAGCTCGATACATAAACGGGTCTCTCTGGTTAGACC
AGATCTGAGCCTGGGAGCTCTCTGGCTAACTAGGGAACCCACTGCTTAAGCCTCAATAAAGCTTGCCTTG
AGTGCTTCAAGTAGTGTGTGCCCGTCTGTTGTGTGACTCTGGTAACTAGAGATCCCTCAGACCCTTTTAG
TCAGTGTGGAAAATCTCTAGCAGTGGCGCCCGAACAGGGACTTGAAAGCGAAAGGGAAACCAGAGGAGCT
CTCTCGACGCAGGACTCGGCTTGCTGAAGCGCGCACGGCAAGAGGCGAGGGGCGGCGACTGGTGAGTACG
CCAAAAATTTTGACTAGCGGAGGCTAGAAGGAGAGAGATGGGTGCGAGAGCGTCAGTATTAAGCGGGGGA
GAATTAGATCGCGATGGGAAAAAATTCGGTTAAGGCCAGGGGGAAAGAAAAAATATAAATTAAAACATAT
AGTATGGGCAAGCAGGGAGCTAGAACGATTCGCAGTTAATCCTGGCCTGTTAGAAACATCAGAAGGCTGT
AGACAAATACTGGGACAGCTACAACCATCCCTTCAGACAGGATCAGAAGAACTTAGATCATTATATAATA
CAGTAGCAACCCTCTATTGTGTGCATCAAAGGATAGAGATAAAAGACACCAAGGAAGCTTTAGACAAGAT
AGAGGAAGAGCAAAACAAAAGTAAGACCACCGCACAGCAAGCGGCCGCTGATCTTCAGACCTGGAGGAGG
AGATATGAGGGACAATTGGAGAAGTGAATTATATAAATATAAAGTAGTAAAAATTGAACCATTAGGAGTA
GCACCCACCAAGGCAAAGAGAAGAGTGGTGCAGAGAGAAAAAAGAGCAGTGGGAATAGGAGCTTTGTTCC
TTGGGTTCTTGGGAGCAGCAGGAAGCACTATGGGCGCAGCGTCAATGACGCTGACGGTACAGGCCAGACA
ATTATTGTCTGGTATAGTGCAGCAGCAGAACAATTTGCTGAGGGCTATTGAGGCGCAACAGCATCTGTTG
CAACTCACAGTCTGGGGCATCAAGCAGCTCCAGGCAAGAATCCTGGCTGTGGAAAGATACCTAAAGGATC
AACAGCTCCTGGGGATTTGGGGTTGCTCTGGAAAACTCATTTGCACCACTGCTGTGCCTTGGAATGCTAG
TTGGAGTAATAAATCTCTGGAACAGATTTGGAATCACACGACCTGGATGGAGTGGGACAGAGAAATTAAC
AATTACACAAGCTTAATACACTCCTTAATTGAAGAATCGCAAAACCAGCAAGAAAAGAATGAACAAGAAT
TATTGGAATTAGATAAATGGGCAAGTTTGTGGAATTGGTTTAACATAACAAATTGGCTGTGGTATATAAA
ATTATTCATAATGATAGTAGGAGGCTTGGTAGGTTTAAGAATAGTTTTTGCTGTACTTTCTATAGTGAAT
AGAGTTAGGCAGGGATATTCACCATTATCGTTTCAGACCCACCTCCCAACCCCGAGGGGACCCGACAGGC
CCGAAGGAATAGAAGAAGAAGGTGGAGAGAGAGACAGAGACAGATCCATTCGATTAGTGAACGGATCTCG
ACGGTATCGGTTAACTTTTAAAAGAAAAGGGGGGATTGGGGGGTACAGTGCAGGGGAAAGAATAGTAGAC
ATAATAGCAACAGACATACAAACTAAAGAATTACAAAAACAAATTACAAAATTCAAAATTTTATCGATAA
GCTTGGGAGTTCCGCGTTACATAACTTACGGTAAATGGCCCGCCTGGCTGACCGCCCAACGACCCCCGCC
CATTGACGTCAATAATGACGTATGTTCCCATAGTAACGCCAATAGGGACTTTCCATTGACGTCAATGGGT
GGAGTATTTACGGTAAACTGCCCACTTGGCAGTACATCAAGTGTATCATATGCCAAGTACGCCCCCTATT
GACGTCAATGACGGTAAATGGCCCGCCTGGCATTATGCCCAGTACATGACCTTATGGGACTTTCCTACTT
GGCAGTACATCTACGTATTAGTCATCGCTATTACCATGGTGATGCGGTTTTGGCAGTACATCAATGGGCG
TGGATAGCGGTTTGACTCACGGGGATTTCCAAGTCTCCACCCCATTGACGTCAATGGGAGTTTGTTTTGG
CACCAAAATCAACGGGACTTTCCAAAATGTCGTAACAACTCCGCCCCATTGACGCAAATGGGCGGTAGGC
GTGTACGGTGGGAGGTCTATATAAGCAGAGCTCGTTTAGTGAACCGTCAGATCGCCTGGAGACGCCATCC
ACGCTGTTTTGACCTCCATAGAAGACACCGACTCTAGAGGATCCACCGGTCGCCACCATGGTGAGCAAGG
GCGAGGAGGATAACATGGCCATCATCAAGGAGTTCATGCGCTTCAAGGTGCACATGGAGGGCTCCGTGAA
CGGCCACGAGTTCGAGATCGAGGGCGAGGGCGAGGGCCGCCCCTACGAGGGCACCCAGACCGCCAAGCTG
AAGGTGACCAAGGGTGGCCCCCTGCCCTTCGCCTGGGACATCCTGTCCCCTCAGTTCATGTACGGCTCCA
AGGCCTACGTGAAGCACCCCGCCGACATCCCCGACTACTTGAAGCTGTCCTTCCCCGAGGGCTTCAAGTG
GGAGCGCGTGATGAACTTCGAGGACGGCGGCGTGGTGACCGTGACCCAGGACTCCTCCCTGCAGGACGGC
GAGTTCATCTACAAGGTGAAGCTGCGCGGCACCAACTTCCCCTCAGACGGCCCCGTAATGCAGAAGAAAA
CCATGGGCTGGGAGGCCTCCTCCGAGCGGATGTACCCCGAGGACGGCGCCCTGAAGGGCGAGATCAAGCA
GAGGCTGAAGCTGAAGGACGGCGGCCACTACGACGCTGAGGTCAAGACCACCTACAAGGCCAAGAAGCCC
GTGCAGCTGCCCGGCGCCTACAACGTCAACATCAAGTTGGACATCACCTCCCACAACGAGGACTACACCA
TCGTGGAACAGTACGAACGCGCCGAGGGCCGCCACTCCACCGGCGGCATGGACGAGCTGTACAAGGGATC
CGGCGCTACTAACTTCAGCCTGCTGAAGCAGGCTGGAGACGTGGAGGAGAACCCTGGACCTATGGAGAGC
CAAGAACCAACGGAATCTTCTCAGAATGGCAAACAGTATATCATTTCAGAGGAGTTAATTTCAGAAGGAA
AAGCAGTCAAGCTTGAAAAAACAACGTACATGGATCCTACTGGTAAAACTAGAACTGCAGAATCAGTGAA
ACGTACAACCAGGAAAGAGCAGACTGCGGATGGTGTCGCGGTCATCCCCGTGCTGCAGAGAACACTTCAC
GAAGAGTGTATCGTTCTGGTGAAACAGTTCCGACCACCAATGGGGGGCTACTGCATAGAGTTCCCTGCAG
GTCTCATAGATGATGGTGAAACCCCAGAAGCAGCTGCTCTCCGGGAGCTTGAAGAAGAAACTGGCTACAA
AGGGGACATTGCCGAATGTTCTCCAGCGGTCTGTATGGACCCAGGCTTGTCAAACTGTACTATACACATC
GTGACAGTCACCATTAACGGAGATGATGCCGAAAACGCAAGGCCGAAGCCAAAGCCAGGGGATGGAGAGT
TTGTGGAAGTCATTTCTTTACCCAAGAATGACCTGCTGCAGAGACTTGATGCTCTGGTAGCTGAAGAACA
TCTCACAGTGGACGCCAGGGTCTATTCCTACGCTCTAGCGCTGAAACATGCAAATGCAAAGCCATTTGAA
GTGCCCTTCTTGAAATTTTAAAGCGGCCGCGTCGACAATCAACCTCTGGATTACAAAATTTGTGAAAGAT
TGACTGGTATTCTTAACTATGTTGCTCCTTTTACGCTATGTGGATACGCTGCTTTAATGCCTTTGTATCA
TGCTATTGCTTCCCGTATGGCTTTCATTTTCTCCTCCTTGTATAAATCCTGGTTGCTGTCTCTTTATGAG
GAGTTGTGGCCCGTTGTCAGGCAACGTGGCGTGGTGTGCACTGTGTTTGCTGACGCAACCCCCACTGGTT
GGGGCATTGCCACCACCTGTCAGCTCCTTTCCGGGACTTTCGCTTTCCCCCTCCCTATTGCCACGGCGGA
ACTCATCGCCGCCTGCCTTGCCCGCTGCTGGACAGGGGCTCGGCTGTTGGGCACTGACAATTCCGTGGTG
TTGTCGGGGAAGCTGACGTCCTTTCCATGGCTGCTCGCCTGTGTTGCCACCTGGATTCTGCGCGGGACGT
CCTTCTGCTACGTCCCTTCGGCCCTCAATCCAGCGGACCTTCCTTCCCGCGGCCTGCTGCCGGCTCTGCG
GCCTCTTCCGCGTCTTCGCCTTCGCCCTCAGACGAGTCGGATCTCCCTTTGGGCCGCCTCCCCGCCTGGA
ATTCTACCGGGTAGGGGAGGCGCTTTTCCCAAGGCAGTCTGGAGCATGCGCTTTAGCAGCCCCGCTGGGC
ACTTGGCGCTACACAAGTGGCCTCTGGCCTCGCACACATTCCACATCCACCGGTAGGCGCCAACCGGCTC
CGTTCTTTGGTGGCCCCTTCGCGCCACCTTCTACTCCTCCCCTAGTCAGGAAGTTCCCCCCCGCCCCGCA
GCTCGCGTCGTGCAGGACGTGACAAATGGAAGTAGCACGTCTCACTAGTCTCGTGCAGATGGACAGCACC
GCTGAGCAATGGAAGCGGGTAGGCCTTTGGGGCAGCGGCCAATAGCAGCTTTGCTCCTTCGCTTTCTGGG
CTCAGAGGCTGGGAAGGGGTGGGTCCGGGGGCGGGCTCAGGGGCGGGCTCAGGGGCGGGGCGGGCGCCCG
AAGGTCCTCCGGAGGCCCGGCATTCTGCACGCTTCAAAAGCGCACGTCTGCCGCGCTGTTCTCCTCTTCC
TCATCTCCGGGCCTTTCGACCTGCAGCCCAAGCTTACCATGACCGAGTACAAGCCCACGGTGCGCCTCGC
CACCCGCGACGACGTCCCCAGGGCCGTACGCACCCTCGCCGCCGCGTTCGCCGACTACCCCGCCACGCGC
CACACCGTCGATCCGGACCGCCACATCGAGCGGGTCACCGAGCTGCAAGAACTCTTCCTCACGCGCGTCG
GGCTCGACATCGGCAAGGTGTGGGTCGCGGACGACGGCGCCGCGGTGGCGGTCTGGACCACGCCGGAGAG
CGTCGAAGCGGGGGCGGTGTTCGCCGAGATCGGCCCGCGCATGGCCGAGTTGAGCGGTTCCCGGCTGGCC
GCGCAGCAACAGATGGAAGGCCTCCTGGCGCCGCACCGGCCCAAGGAGCCCGCGTGGTTCCTGGCCACCG
TCGGCGTCTCGCCCGACCACCAGGGCAAGGGTCTGGGCAGCGCCGTCGTGCTCCCCGGAGTGGAGGCGGC
CGAGCGCGCCGGGGTGCCCGCCTTCCTGGAGACCTCCGCGCCCCGCAACCTCCCCTTCTACGAGCGGCTC
GGCTTCACCGTCACCGCCGACGTCGAGGTGCCCGAAGGACCGCGCACCTGGTGCATGACCCGCAAGCCCG
GTGCCTGACGCCCGCCCCACGACCCGCAGCGCCCGACCGAAAGGAGCGCACGACCCCATGCATCTCGAGG
GCCCGGTACCTTTAAGACCAATGACTTACAAGGCAGCTGTAGATCTTAGCCACTTTTTAAAAGAAAAGGG
GGGACTGGAAGGGCTAGCTCACTCCCAACGAAGACAAGATCTGCTTTTTGCTTGTACTGGGTCTCTCTGG
TTAGACCAGATCTGAGCCTGGGAGCTCTCTGGCTAACTAGGGAACCCACTGCTTAAGCCTCAATAAAGCT
TGCCTTGAGTGCTTCAAGTAGTGTGTGCCCGTCTGTTGTGTGACTCTGGTAACTAGAGATCCCTCAGACC
CTTTTAGTCAGTGTGGAAAATCTCTAGCAGTAGTAGTTCATGTCATCTTATTATTCAGTATTTATAACTT
GCAAAGAAATGAATATCAGAGAGTGAGAGGAACTTGTTTATTGCAGCTTATAATGGTTACAAATAAAGCA
ATAGCATCACAAATTTCACAAATAAAGCATTTTTTTCACTGCATTCTAGTTGTGGTTTGTCCAAACTCAT
CAATGTATCTTATCATGTCTGGCTCTAGCTATCCCGCCCCTAACTCCGCCCATCCCGCCCCTAACTCCGC
CCAGTTCCGCCCATTCTCCGCCCCATGGCTGACTAATTTTTTTTATTTATGCAGAGGCCGAGGCCGCCTC
GGCCTCTGAGCTATTCCAGAAGTAGTGAGGAGGCTTTTTTGGAGGCCTAGGGACGTACCCAATTCGCCCT
ATAGTGAGTCGTATTACGCGCGCTCACTGGCCGTCGTTTTACAACGTCGTGACTGGGAAAACCCTGGCGT
TACCCAACTTAATCGCCTTGCAGCACATCCCCCTTTCGCCAGCTGGCGTAATAGCGAAGAGGCCCGCACC
GATCGCCCTTCCCAACAGTTGCGCAGCCTGAATGGCGAATGGG
Features (pLannotate 1.2.2; 29 found; start..end, strand, type, name):
      1..429     +  rep_origin     f1 ori (sequence partly withheld): f1 bacteriophage origin of replication; arrow indicates direction of (+) strand synthesis
    482..586     +  promoter       AmpR promoter: bla
    587..1447    +  CDS            AmpR: β-lactamase; bla; confers resistance to ampicillin, carbenicillin, and related antibiotics
   1618..2206    +  rep_origin     ori: high-copy-number ColE1/pMB1/pBR322/pUC origin of replication
   2389..2481    +  CDS            lacI (fragment): lac repressor; lacI; The lac repressor binds to the lac operator to inhibit transcription in E. coli. This inhibition can be relieved by adding lactose or isopropyl-β-D-thiogalactopyranoside (IPTG).
   2494..2515    +  protein_bind   CAP binding site: CAP binding activates transcription in the presence of cAMP. E. coli catabolite activator protein
   2530..2560    +  promoter       lac promoter: promoter for the E. coli lac operon
   2568..2584    +  protein_bind   lac operator: The lac repressor binds to the lac operator to inhibit transcription in E. coli. This inhibition can be relieved by adding lactose or isopropyl-β-D-thiogalactopyranoside (IPTG). lac repressor encoded by lacI
   2629..2647    +  promoter       T3 promoter: promoter for bacteriophage T3 RNA polymerase
   2675..2901    +  promoter       RSV promoter: Rous sarcoma virus enhancer/promoter
   2902..3082    +  LTR            5' LTR (truncated): truncated 5' long terminal repeat (LTR) from HIV-1
   3129..3254    +  misc_feature   HIV-1 Ψ: packaging signal of human immunodeficiency virus type 1
   3238..3601    +  CDS            HIV-1 gag (fragment): gag protein from human immunodeficiency virus 1; gag
   3747..3980    +  misc_feature   RRE: The Rev response element (RRE) of HIV-1 allows for Rev-dependent mRNA export from the nucleus to the cytoplasm.
   4357..4457    +  CDS            Rev (fragment): human immunodeficiency virus 1 (HIV-1) Rev protein; rev; enhances nuclear export of unspliced and incompletely spliced viral mRNAs
   4476..4592    +  misc_feature   cPPT/CTS: central polypurine tract and central termination sequence of HIV-1
   4615..4918    +  enhancer       CMV enhancer: human cytomegalovirus immediate early enhancer
   4919..5122    +  promoter       CMV promoter: human cytomegalovirus (CMV) immediate early promoter
   5218..5925    +  CDS            mCherry: mCherry is a basic (constitutively fluorescent) red fluorescent protein published in 2004, derived from Discosoma sp.. It is reported to be a very rapidly-maturing monomer with low acid sensitivity.
   5992..6648    +  CDS            NUDT5: NUDT5_HUMAN - Also known as NUDIX5 From Homo sapiens (Human).
   6667..7255    +  misc_feature   WPRE: woodchuck hepatitis virus posttranscriptional regulatory element
   7269..7768    +  promoter       PGK promoter: mouse phosphoglycerate kinase 1 promoter
   7789..8388    +  CDS            PuroR: puromycin N-acetyltransferase; pac from Streptomyces alboniger; confers resistance to puromycin
   8456..8593    +  CDS            nef (fragment): NEF_HV1LA - Experimental evidence at protein level: Swiss-Prot protein existence level 1. Extracellular Nef protein targets CD4(+) T-lymphocytes for apoptosis by interacting with CXCR4 surface receptors. From Human immunodeficiency virus type 1 group M subtype B (isolate Lai) (HIV-1).
   8579..8759    +  LTR            5' LTR (truncated): truncated 5' long terminal repeat (LTR) from HIV-1
   8831..8952    +  polyA_signal   SV40 poly(A) signal: SV40 polyadenylation signal
   8992..9127    +  rep_origin     SV40 ori: SV40 origin of replication
   9148..9166    -  promoter       T7 promoter: promoter for bacteriophage T7 RNA polymerase
   9174..9329    +  CDS            lacZα (fragment): LacZα fragment of β-galactosidase; lacZ fragment
