[The description below was written by a language model from this plasmid's Addgene catalogue record and pLannotate feature annotations shown in this document.]
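Description:
Lenti-CMV-mCherry-GSG-P2A-NUDT5 W28A W46A Y74E-WPRE is a 9.3 kb HIV-1-based lentiviral transfer plasmid for mammalian expression, built on the pLenti CMV GFP Puro backbone. It is propagated in E. coli through a high-copy ColE1/pUC origin with ampicillin selection (AmpR). The backbone also carries an f1 origin, lac/T3/T7 remnants and an SV40 origin. The viral genome is transcribed from an RSV promoter fused to a truncated 5' LTR. It contains the Ψ packaging signal with a gag fragment, the RRE for Rev-dependent nuclear export, and the cPPT/CTS. It ends in a truncated downstream LTR (labelled as a 5' LTR by the annotation tool), followed by an SV40 polyadenylation signal. No functional viral structural genes are annotated, only gag, Rev and nef fragments, so packaging functions would be supplied from separate plasmids.

The payload is a CMV enhancer/promoter driving a single open reading frame in which mCherry is joined through a GSG linker and P2A peptide to human NUDT5 (Nudix hydrolase 5) carrying the W28A, W46A and Y74E substitutions. Ribosomal skipping at P2A yields mCherry and NUDT5 as separate proteins, so red fluorescence reports transduction and expression without NUDT5 being fused to the fluorophore. The linker-P2A segment is not annotated separately but fits the gap between the two coding sequences. A WPRE downstream of the insert enhances transcript processing and expression. A mouse PGK promoter then drives puromycin N-acetyltransferase, which allows selection of stably transduced cells. The insert was placed between BamHI and SalI sites. The record does not explain the functional effect of the three mutations. The associated publication concerns a non-enzymatic role of NUDT5 in repressing de novo purine synthesis, which suggests the construct is used to test this mutant in cells.
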