Addgene plasmid #250395: Lenti-CMV-mCherry-GSG-P2A-NUDT5 W28A W46A Y74E-WPRE
Purpose: Lentiviral expression of human NUDT5 W28A W46A Y74E with N-terminal mCherry seperated by a GSG-linker and P2A under CMV promoter, as well as a puromycin resistance cassette under PGK promoter.
Depositing lab: Stefan Kubicek. Depositing organization: CeMM Research Center for Molecular Medicine. Publication: A non-enzymatic role of Nudix hydrolase 5 in repressing purine de novo synthesis. Nguyen TA, Lin JG, Marques AMC, Fottner M, Bauer LG, Reicher A, Daum D, Scrofani L, Liu Y, Cheng C, D'Angelo L D D L, Sanchez J, Bueschl C, Marella N, Buphamalai P, Traversi F, Beres M, Moll HP, Siklos M, Genger JW, Hofstaetter G, Villanti L, Malik M, Klimek C, Runggatscher K, Guertl B, Hansen JS, Dobner S, Babosova O, Becirovic T, de Rooij LPMH, Casanova E, Koren A, Froese DS, Rosenblatt DS, Klavins K, Bergthaler A, Menche J, Hannich JT, Abele M, Sdelci S, Lang K, Huber KVM, Kubicek S. Science. 2025 Nov 6:eadv4257. doi: 10.1126/science.adv4257. PubMed 41196952.
Backbone
  Vector backbone: pLenti CMV GFP Puro
  Backbone manufacturer: Eric Campeau, Paul Kaufman (Addgene #17448)
  Vector type: Mammalian Expression, Lentiviral
Growth in bacteria
  Bacterial resistance: Ampicillin, 100 μg/mL
  Growth temperature: 37°C
  Growth strain: NEB Stable
  Copy number: High Copy
Gene/Insert
  Gene/Insert name: NUDT5
  Species: H. sapiens (human)
  Insert size (bp): 1431
  Mutation: W28A, W46A, Y74E
  Entrez Gene: NUDT5 (a.k.a. YSA1, YSA1H, YSAH1, hNUDT5)
  Promoter: CMV
  Tag / fusion protein: mCherry-GSG-P2A (N terminal on insert)
  Cloning method: Ligation Independent Cloning
Terms and licenses: Academic/Nonprofit Terms; Industry Terms: Not Available to Industry
Depositor comments: Insert cloned with BamHI (5') and SalI (3') sites.
How to cite: Lenti-CMV-mCherry-GSG-P2A-NUDT5 W28A W46A Y74E-WPRE was a gift from Stefan Kubicek (Addgene plasmid # 250395 ; http://n2t.net/addgene:250395 ; RRID:Addgene_250395)
